>Addgene plasmid #209434 | pLVX-H3.3K27M-FLAG-BFP | addgene full sequence | sequence record 424833 | Addgene NGS Result
TGGAAGGGCTAATTCACTCCCAAAGAAGACAAGATATCCTTGATCTGTGGATCTACCACACACAAGGCTA
CTTCCCTGATTAGCAGAACTACACACCAGGGCCAGGGGTCAGATATCCACTGACCTTTGGATGGTGCTAC
AAGCTAGTACCAGTTGAGCCAGATAAGGTAGAAGAGGCCAATAAAGGAGAGAACACCAGCTTGTTACACC
CTGTGAGCCTGCATGGGATGGATGACCCGGAGAGAGAAGTGTTAGAGTGGAGGTTTGACAGCCGCCTAGC
ATTTCATCACGTGGCCCGAGAGCTGCATCCGGAGTACTTCAAGAACTGCTGATATCGAGCTTGCTACAAG
GGACTTTCCGCTGGGGACTTTCCAGGGAGGCGTGGCCTGGGCGGGACTGGGGAGTGGCGAGCCCTCAGAT
CCTGCATATAAGCAGCTGCTTTTTGCCTGTACTGGGTCTCTCTGGTTAGACCAGATCTGAGCCTGGGAGC
TCTCTGGCTAACTAGGGAACCCACTGCTTAAGCCTCAATAAAGCTTGCCTTGAGTGCTTCAAGTAGTGTG
TGCCCGTCTGTTGTGTGACTCTGGTAACTAGAGATCCCTCAGACCCTTTTAGTCAGTGTGGAAAATCTCT
AGCAGTGGCGCCCGAACAGGGACTTGAAAGCGAAAGGGAAACCAGAGGAGCTCTCTCGACGCAGGACTCG
GCTTGCTGAAGCGCGCACGGCAAGAGGCGAGGGGCGGCGACTGGTGAGTACGCCAAAAATTTTGACTAGC
GGAGGCTAGAAGGAGAGAGATGGGTGCGAGAGCGTCAGTATTAAGCGGGGGAGAATTAGATCGCGATGGG
AAAAAATTCGGTTAAGGCCAGGGGGAAAGAAAAAATATAAATTAAAACATATAGTATGGGCAAGCAGGGA
GCTAGAACGATTCGCAGTTAATCCTGGCCTGTTAGAAACATCAGAAGGCTGTAGACAAATACTGGGACAG
CTACAACCATCCCTTCAGACAGGATCAGAAGAACTTAGATCATTATATAATACAGTAGCAACCCTCTATT
GTGTGCATCAAAGGATAGAGATAAAAGACACCAAGGAAGCTTTAGACAAGATAGAGGAAGAGCAAAACAA
AAGTAAGACCACCGCACAGCAAGCGGCCGGCCGCTGATCTTCAGACCTGGAGGAGGAGATATGAGGGACA
ATTGGAGAAGTGAATTATATAAATATAAAGTAGTAAAAATTGAACCATTAGGAGTAGCACCCACCAAGGC
AAAGAGAAGAGTGGTGCAGAGAGAAAAAAGAGCAGTGGGAATAGGAGCTTTGTTCCTTGGGTTCTTGGGA
GCAGCAGGAAGCACTATGGGCGCAGCGTCAATGACGCTGACGGTACAGGCCAGACAATTATTGTCTGGTA
TAGTGCAGCAGCAGAACAATTTGCTGAGGGCTATTGAGGCGCAACAGCATCTGTTGCAACTCACAGTCTG
GGGCATCAAGCAGCTCCAGGCAAGAATCCTGGCTGTGGAAAGATACCTAAAGGATCAACAGCTCCTGGGG
ATTTGGGGTTGCTCTGGAAAACTCATTTGCACCACTGCTGTGCCTTGGAATGCTAGTTGGAGTAATAAAT
CTCTGGAACAGATTTGGAATCACACGACCTGGATGGAGTGGGACAGAGAAATTAACAATTACACAAGCTT
AATACACTCCTTAATTGAAGAATCGCAAAACCAGCAAGAAAAGAATGAACAAGAATTATTGGAATTAGAT
AAATGGGCAAGTTTGTGGAATTGGTTTAACATAACAAATTGGCTGTGGTATATAAAATTATTCATAATGA
TAGTAGGAGGCTTGGTAGGTTTAAGAATAGTTTTTGCTGTACTTTCTATAGTGAATAGAGTTAGGCAGGG
ATATTCACCATTATCGTTTCAGACCCACCTCCCAACCCCGAGGGGACCCGACAGGCCCGAAGGAATAGAA
GAAGAAGGTGGAGAGAGAGACAGAGACAGATCCATTCGATTAGTGAACGGATCTCGACGGTATCGCCTTT
AAAAGAAAAGGGGGGATTGGGGGGTACAGTGCAGGGGAAAGAATAGTAGACATAATAGCAACAGACATAC
AAACTAAAGAATTACAAAAACAAATTACAAAAATTCAAAATTTTCGGGTTTATTACAGGGACAGCAGAGA
TCCAGTTTATCGATAAGCTTGGGAGTTCCGCGTTACATAACTTACGGTAAATGGCCCGCCTGGCTGACCG
CCCAACGACCCCCGCCCATTGACGTCAATAATGACGTATGTTCCCATAGTAACGCCAATAGGGACTTTCC
ATTGACGTCAATGGGTGGAGTATTTACGGTAAACTGCCCACTTGGCAGTACATCAAGTGTATCATATGCC
AAGTACGCCCCCTATTGACGTCAATGACGGTAAATGGCCCGCCTGGCATTATGCCCAGTACATGACCTTA
TGGGACTTTCCTACTTGGCAGTACATCTACGTATTAGTCATCGCTATTACCATGGTGATGCGGTTTTGGC
AGTACATCAATGGGCGTGGATAGCGGTTTGACTCACGGGGATTTCCAAGTCTCCACCCCATTGACGTCAA
TGGGAGTTTGTTTTGGCACCAAAATCAACGGGACTTTCCAAAATGTCGTAACAACTCCGCCCCATTGACG
CAAATGGGCGGTAGGCGTGTACGGTGGGAGGTCTATATAAGCAGAGCTGGTTTAGTGAACCGTCAGATCC
GCTAGCGCTACCGGACTCAGATCTCGAGCTCACCATGACTAGTGACTACAAGGACCACGACGGTGACTAC
AAGGACCACGACATCGACTACAAGGACGACGACGACAAGACCGGTACTAGTGCTCGTACAAAGCAGACTG
CCCGCAAATCGACCGGTGGTAAAGCACCCAGGAAGCAACTGGCTACAAAAGCCGCTCGCATGAGTGCGCC
CTCTACTGGAGGGGTGAAGAAACCTCATCGTTACAGGCCTGGTACTGTGGCGCTCCGTGAAATTAGACGT
TATCAGAAGTCCACTGAACTTCTGATTCGCAAACTTCCCTTCCAGCGTCTGGTGCGAGAAATTGCTCAGG
ACTTTAAAACAGATCTGCGCTTCCAGAGCGCAGCTATCGGTGCTTTGCAGGAGGCAAGTGAGGCCTATCT
GGTTGGCCTTTTTGAAGACACCAACCTGTGTGCTATCCATGCCAAACGTGTAACAATTATGCCAAAAGAC
ATCCAGCTAGCACGCCGCATACGTGGAGAACGTGCTTAAGGATCCCTCGAGCGGGATCAATTCCGCCCCC
CCCCTAACGTTACTGGCCGAAGCCGCTTGGAATAAGGCCGGTGTGCGTTTGTCTATATGTTATTTTCCAC
CATATTGCCGTCTTTTGGCAATGTGAGGGCCCGGAAACCTGGCCCTGTCTTCTTGACGAGCATTCCTAGG
GGTCTTTCCCCTCTCGCCAAAGGAATGCAAGGTCTGTTGAATGTCGTGAAGGAAGCAGTTCCTCTGGAAG
CTTCTTGAAGACAAACAACGTCTGTAGCGACCCTTTGCAGGCAGCGGAACCCCCCACCTGGCGACAGGTG
CCTCTGCGGCCAAAAGCCACGTGTATAAGATACACCTGCAAAGGCGGCACAACCCCAGTGCCACGTTGTG
AGTTGGATAGTTGTGGAAAGAGTCAAATGGCTCTCCTCAAGCGTATTCAACAAGGGGCTGAAGGATGCCC
AGAAGGTACCCCATTGTATGGGATCTGATCTGGGGCCTCGGTGCACATGCTTTACATGTGTTTAGTCGAG
GTTAAAAAAACGTCTAGGCCCCCCGAACCACGGGGACGTGGTTTTCCTTTGAAAAACACGATAATACCAT
GGTGAGCAAGGGCGAGGAGCTGTTCACCGGGGTGGTGCCCATCCTGGTCGAGCTGGACGGCGACGTAAAC
GGCCACAAGTTCAGCGTGAGGGGCGAGGGCGAGGGCGATGCCACCAACGGCAAGCTGACCCTGAAGTTCA
TCTGCACCACCGGCAAGCTGCCCGTGCCCTGGCCCACCCTCGTGACCACCCTGAGCCACGGCGTGCAGTG
CTTCGCCCGCTACCCCGACCACATGAAGCAGCACGACTTCTTCAAGTCCGCCATGCCCGAAGGCTACGTC
CAGGAGCGCACCATCTTCTTCAAGGACGACGGCACCTACAAGACCCGCGCCGAGGTGAAGTTCGAGGGCG
ACACCCTGGTGAACCGCATCGAGCTGAAGGGCGTCGACTTCAAGGAGGACGGCAACATCCTGGGGCACAA
GCTGGAGTACAACTTCAACAGCCACAACATCTATATCATGGCCGTCAAGCAGAAGAACGGCATCAAGGTG
AACTTCAAGATCCGCCACAACGTGGAGGACGGCAGCGTGCAGCTCGCCGACCACTACCAGCAGAACACCC
CCATCGGCGACGGCCCCGTGCTGCTGCCCGACAGCCACTACCTGAGCACCCAGTCCGTGCTGAGCAAAGA
CCCCAACGAGAAGCGCGATCACATGGTCCTGCTGGAGTTCCGCACCGCCGCCGGGATCACTCTCGGCATG
GACGAGCTGTACAAGTAAGCGGCCGCGACTCTAGATCATAATCAGCCATACCACATTTGTAGAGGTTTTA
CTTGCTTTAAAAAACCTCCCACACCTCCCCCTGAACCTGAAACATAAAATGAATGCAATTGTTGTTGTTA
ACTTGTTTATTGCAGCTTATAATGGTTACAAATAAAGCAATAGCATCACAAATTTCACAAATAAAGCATT
TTTTTCACTGCATTCTAGTTGTGGTTTGTCCAAACTCATCAATGTATCTTAAGGCGTAAATTGTAAGCGT
TAATGGGATCCCGCGACTCTAGATAATTCTACCGGGTAGGGGAGGCGCTTTTCCCAAGGCAGTCTGGAGC
ATGCGCTTTAGCAGCCCCGCTGGGCACTTGGCGCTACACAAGTGGCCTCTGGCCTCGCACACATTCCACA
TCCACCGGTAGGCGCCAACCGGCTCCGTTCTTTGGTGGCCCCTTCGCGCCACCTTCTACTCCTCCCCTAG
TCAGGAAGTTCCCCCCCGCCCCGCAGCTCGCGTCGTGCAGGACGTGACAAATGGAAGTAGCACGTCTCAC
TAGTCTCGTGCAGATGGACAGCACCGCTGAGCAATGGAAGCGGGTAGGCCTTTGGGGCAGCGGCCAATAG
CAGCTTTGCTCCTTCGCTTTCTGGGCTCAGAGGCTGGGAAGGGGTGGGTCCGGGGGCGGGCTCAGGGGCG
GGCTCAGGGGCGGGGCGGGCGCCCGAAGGTCCTCCGGAGGCCCGGCATTCTGCACGCTTCAAAAGCGCAC
GTCTGCCGCGCTGTTCTCCTCTTCCTCATCTCCGGGCCTTTCGACCTGCAGCCCAAGCTTACCATGACCG
AGTACAAGCCCACGGTGCGCCTCGCCACCCGCGACGACGTCCCCAGGGCCGTACGCACCCTCGCCGCCGC
GTTCGCCGACTACCCCGCCACGCGCCACACCGTCGATCCGGACCGCCACATCGAGCGGGTCACCGAGCTG
CAAGAACTCTTCCTCACGCGCGTCGGGCTCGACATCGGCAAGGTGTGGGTCGCGGACGACGGCGCCGCGG
TGGCGGTCTGGACCACGCCGGAGAGCGTCGAAGCGGGGGCGGTGTTCGCCGAGATCGGCCCGCGCATGGC
CGAGTTGAGCGGTTCCCGGCTGGCCGCGCAGCAACAGATGGAAGGCCTCCTGGCGCCGCACCGGCCCAAG
GAGCCCGCGTGGTTCCTGGCCACCGTCGGCGTCTCGCCCGACCACCAGGGCAAGGGTCTGGGCAGCGCCG
TCGTGCTCCCCGGAGTGGAGGCGGCCGAGCGCGCCGGGGTGCCCGCCTTCCTGGAGACCTCCGCGCCCCG
CAACCTCCCCTTCTACGAGCGGCTCGGCTTCACCGTCACCGCCGACGTCGAGGTGCCCGAAGGACCGCGC
ACCTGGTGCATGACCCGCAAGCCCGGTGCCTGACCGCGTCTGGAACAATCAACCTCTGGATTACAAAATT
TGTGAAAGATTGACTGGTATTCTTAACTATGTTGCTCCTTTTACGCTATGTGGATACGCTGCTTTAATGC
CTTTGTATCATGCTATTGCTTCCCGTATGGCTTTCATTTTCTCCTCCTTGTATAAATCCTGGTTGCTGTC
TCTTTATGAGGAGTTGTGGCCCGTTGTCAGGCAACGTGGCGTGGTGTGCACTGTGTTTGCTGACGCAACC
CCCACTGGTTGGGGCATTGCCACCACCTGTCAGCTCCTTTCCGGGACTTTCGCTTTCCCCCTCCCTATTG
CCACGGCGGAACTCATCGCCGCCTGCCTTGCCCGCTGCTGGACAGGGGCTCGGCTGTTGGGCACTGACAA
TTCCGTGGTGTTGTCGGGGAAGCTGACGTCCTTTCCATGGCTGCTCGCCTGTGTTGCCACCTGGATTCTG
CGCGGGACGTCCTTCTGCTACGTCCCTTCGGCCCTCAATCCAGCGGACCTTCCTTCCCGCGGCCTGCTGC
CGGCTCTGCGGCCTCTTCCGCGTCTTCGCCTTCGCCCTCAGACGAGTCGGATCTCCCTTTGGGCCGCCTC
CCCGCCTGGAATTAATTCTGCAGTCGAGACCTAGAAAAACATGGAGCAATCACAAGTAGCAATACAGCAG
CTACCAATGCTGATTGTGCCTGGCTAGAAGCACAAGAGGAGGAGGAGGTGGGTTTTCCAGTCACACCTCA
GGTACCTTTAAGACCAATGACTTACAAGGCAGCTGTAGATCTTAGCCACTTTTTAAAAGAAAAGAGGGGA
CTGGAAGGGCTAATTCACTCCCAACGAAGACAAGATATCCTTGATCTGTGGATCTACCACACACAAGGCT
ACTTCCCTGATTAGCAGAACTACACACCAGGGCCAGGGGTCAGATATCCACTGACCTTTGGATGGTGCTA
CAAGCTAGTACCAGTTGAGCCAGATAAGGTAGAAGAGGCCAATAAAGGAGAGAACACCAGCTTGTTACAC
CCTGTGAGCCTGCATGGGATGGATGACCCGGAGAGAGAAGTGTTAGAGTGGAGGTTTGACAGCCGCCTAG
CATTTCATCACGTGGCCCGAGAGCTGCATCCGGAGTACTTCAAGAACTGCTGATATCGAGCTTGCTACAA
GGGACTTTCCGCTGGGGACTTTCCAGGGAGGCGTGGCCTGGGCGGGACTGGGGAGTGGCGAGCCCTCAGA
TCCTGCATATAAGCAGCTGCTTTTTGCCTGTACTGGGTCTCTCTGGTTAGACCAGATCTGAGCCTGGGAG
CTCTCTGGCTAACTAGGGAACCCACTGCTTAAGCCTCAATAAAGCTTGCCTTGAGTGCTTCAAGTAGTGT
GTGCCCGTCTGTTGTGTGACTCTGGTAACTAGAGATCCCTCAGACCCTTTTAGTCAGTGTGGAAAATCTC
TAGCAGTAGTAGTTCATGTCATCTTATTATTCAGTATTTATAACTTGCAAAGAAATGAATATCAGAGAGT
GAGAGGCCTTGACATTGCTAGCGTTTTACCGTCGACCTCTAGCTAGAGCTTGGCGTAATCATGGTCATAG
CTGTTTCCTGTGTGAAATTGTTATCCGCTCACAATTCCACACAACATACGAGCCGGAAGCATAAAGTGTA
AAGCCTGGGGTGCCTAATGAGTGAGCTAACTCACATTAATTGCGTTGCGCTCACTGCCCGCTTTCCAGTC
GGGAAACCTGTCGTGCCAGCTGCATTAATGAATCGGCCAACGCGCGGGGAGAGGCGGTTTGCGTATTGGG
CGCTCTTCCGCTTCCTCGCTCACTGACTCGCTGCGCTCGGTCGTTCGGCTGCGGCGAGCGGTATCAGCTC
ACTCAAAGGCGGTAATACGGTTATCCACAGAATCAGGGGATAACGCAGGAAAGAACATGTGAGCAAAAGG
CCAGCAAAAGGCCAGGAACCGTAAAAAGGCCGCGTTGCTGGCGTTTTTCCATAGGCTCCGCCCCCCTGAC
GAGCATCACAAAAATCGACGCTCAAGTCAGAGGTGGCGAAACCCGACAGGACTATAAAGATACCAGGCGT
TTCCCCCTGGAAGCTCCCTCGTGCGCTCTCCTGTTCCGACCCTGCCGCTTACCGGATACCTGTCCGCCTT
TCTCCCTTCGGGAAGCGTGGCGCTTTCTCATAGCTCACGCTGTAGGTATCTCAGTTCGGTGTAGGTCGTT
CGCTCCAAGCTGGGCTGTGTGCACGAACCCCCCGTTCAGCCCGACCGCTGCGCCTTATCCGGTAACTATC
GTCTTGAGTCCAACCCGGTAAGACACGACTTATCGCCACTGGCAGCAGCCACTGGTAACAGGATTAGCAG
AGCGAGGTATGTAGGCGGTGCTACAGAGTTCTTGAAGTGGTGGCCTAACTACGGCTACACTAGAAGAACA
GTATTTGGTATCTGCGCTCTGCTGAAGCCAGTTACCTTCGGAAAAAGAGTTGGTAGCTCTTGATCCGGCA
AACAAACCACCGCTGGTAGCGGTGGTTTTTTTGTTTGCAAGCAGCAGATTACGCGCAGAAAAAAAGGATC
TCAAGAAGATCCTTTGATCTTTTCTACGGGGTCTGACGCTCAGTGGAACGAAAACTCACGTTAAGGGATT
TTGGTCATGAGATTATCAAAAAGGATCTTCACCTAGATCCTTTTAAATTAAAAATGAAGTTTTAAATCAA
TCTAAAGTATATATGAGTAAACTTGGTCTGACAGTTACCAATGCTTAATCAGTGAGGCACCTATCTCAGC
GATCTGTCTATTTCGTTCATCCATAGTTGCCTGACTCCCCGTCGTGTAGATAACTACGATACGGGAGGGC
TTACCATCTGGCCCCAGTGCTGCAATGATACCGCGAGACCCACGCTCACCGGCTCCAGATTTATCAGCAA
TAAACCAGCCAGCCGGAAGGGCCGAGCGCAGAAGTGGTCCTGCAACTTTATCCGCCTCCATCCAGTCTAT
TAATTGTTGCCGGGAAGCTAGAGTAAGTAGTTCGCCAGTTAATAGTTTGCGCAACGTTGTTGCCATTGCT
ACAGGCATCGTGGTGTCACGCTCGTCGTTTGGTATGGCTTCATTCAGCTCCGGTTCCCAACGATCAAGGC
GAGTTACATGATCCCCCATGTTGTGCAAAAAAGCGGTTAGCTCCTTCGGTCCTCCGATCGTTGTCAGAAG
TAAGTTGGCCGCAGTGTTATCACTCATGGTTATGGCAGCACTGCATAATTCTCTTACTGTCATGCCATCC
GTAAGATGCTTTTCTGTGACTGGTGAGTACTCAACCAAGTCATTCTGAGAATAGTGTATGCGGCGACCGA
GTTGCTCTTGCCCGGCGTCAATACGGGATAATACCGCGCCACATAGCAGAACTTTAAAAGTGCTCATCAT
TGGAAAACGTTCTTCGGGGCGAAAACTCTCAAGGATCTTACCGCTGTTGAGATCCAGTTCGATGTAACCC
ACTCGTGCACCCAACTGATCTTCAGCATCTTTTACTTTCACCAGCGTTTCTGGGTGAGCAAAAACAGGAA
GGCAAAATGCCGCAAAAAAGGGAATAAGGGCGACACGGAAATGTTGAATACTCATACTCTTCCTTTTTCA
ATATTATTGAAGCATTTATCAGGGTTATTGTCTCATGAGCGGATACATATTTGAATGTATTTAGAAAAAT
AAACAAATAGGGGTTCCGCGCACATTTCCCCGAAAAGTGCCACCTGACGTCGACGGATCGGGAGATCAAC
TTGTTTATTGCAGCTTATAATGGTTACAAATAAAGCAATAGCATCACAAATTTCACAAATAAAGCATTTT
TTTCACTGCATTCTAGTTGTGGTTTGTCCAAACTCATCAATGTATCTTATCATGTCTGGATCAACTGGAT
AACTCAAGCTAACCAAAATCATCCCAAACTTCCCACCCCATACCCTATTACCACTGCCAATTACCTGTGG
TTTCATTTACTCTAAACCTGTGATTCCTCTGAATTATTTTCATTTTAAAGAAATTGTATTTGTTAAATAT
GTACTACAAACTTAGTAGT
Features (pLannotate 1.2.2; 29 found; start..end, strand, type, name):
    377..634     +  LTR            5' LTR (truncated): truncated 5' long terminal repeat (LTR) from HIV-1
    681..806     +  misc_feature   HIV-1 Ψ: packaging signal of human immunodeficiency virus type 1
    790..1128    +  CDS            HIV-1 gag (fragment): gag protein from human immunodeficiency virus 1; gag
   1303..1536    +  misc_feature   RRE: The Rev response element (RRE) of HIV-1 allows for Rev-dependent mRNA export from the nucleus to the cytoplasm.
   1913..2013    +  CDS            Rev (fragment): human immunodeficiency virus 1 (HIV-1) Rev protein; rev; enhances nuclear export of unspliced and incompletely spliced viral mRNAs
   2028..2143    +  misc_feature   cPPT/CTS: central polypurine tract and central termination sequence of HIV-1 (lacking the first T)
   2201..2504    +  enhancer       CMV enhancer: human cytomegalovirus immediate early enhancer
   2505..2708    +  promoter       CMV promoter: human cytomegalovirus (CMV) immediate early promoter
   2731..2762    +  misc_feature   MCS (fragment): multiple cloning site
   2819..2839    +  CDS            FLAG (fragment): FLAG® epitope tag, followed by an enterokinase cleavage site
   2852..3256    +  CDS            His3.3A: H33A_DROME - Experimental evidence at protein level: Swiss-Prot protein existence level 1. Variant histone H3 which replaces conventional H3 in a wide range of nucleosomes in active genes and is specifically enriched in modifications associated with active chromatin. Constitutes the predominant form of histone H3 in non-dividing cells and is incorporated into chromatin independently of DNA synthesis. Deposited at sites of nucleosomal displacement throughout transcribed genes, suggesting that it represents an epigenetic imprint of transcriptionally active chromatin. Nucleosomes wrap and compact
   3286..3846    +  misc_feature   IRES: internal ribosome entry site (IRES) of the encephalomyocarditis virus (EMCV)
   3849..4568    +  CDS            EBFP2: enhanced blue variant of GFP (Ai et al., 2007) mammalian codon-optimized
   4584..4667    +  CDS            large T antigen (fragment): large T antigen from SV40 (simian virus 40)
   4690..4811    +  polyA_signal   SV40 poly(A) signal: SV40 polyadenylation signal
   4864..5363    +  promoter       PGK promoter: mouse phosphoglycerate kinase 1 promoter
   5384..5983    +  CDS            PuroR: puromycin N-acetyltransferase; pac from Streptomyces alboniger; confers resistance to puromycin
   5997..6585    +  misc_feature   WPRE: woodchuck hepatitis virus posttranscriptional regulatory element
   6602..7120    +  CDS            nef (fragment): NEF_HV1BR - Experimental evidence at protein level: Swiss-Prot protein existence level 1. Extracellular Nef protein targets CD4(+) T-lymphocytes for apoptosis by interacting with CXCR4 surface receptors (PubMed:14990729). From Human immunodeficiency virus type 1 group M subtype B (isolate BRU/LAI) (HIV-1).
   7168..7425    +  LTR            5' LTR (truncated): truncated 5' long terminal repeat (LTR) from HIV-1
   7578..7594    -  protein_bind   lac operator: The lac repressor binds to the lac operator to inhibit transcription in E. coli. This inhibition can be relieved by adding lactose or isopropyl-β-D-thiogalactopyranoside (IPTG). lac repressor encoded by lacI
   7602..7632    -  promoter       lac promoter: promoter for the E. coli lac operon
   7647..7668    -  protein_bind   CAP binding site: CAP binding activates transcription in the presence of cAMP. E. coli catabolite activator protein
   7681..7773    -  CDS            lacI (fragment): lac repressor; lacI; The lac repressor binds to the lac operator to inhibit transcription in E. coli. This inhibition can be relieved by adding lactose or isopropyl-β-D-thiogalactopyranoside (IPTG).
   7956..8544    -  rep_origin     ori: high-copy-number ColE1/pMB1/pBR322/pUC origin of replication
   8715..9575    -  CDS            AmpR: β-lactamase; bla; confers resistance to ampicillin, carbenicillin, and related antibiotics
   9576..9680    -  promoter       AmpR promoter: bla
   9728..9862    +  polyA_signal   SV40 poly(A) signal: SV40 polyadenylation signal
  10029..329     +  CDS            nef (fragment) (across the origin): NEF_HV1BR - Experimental evidence at protein level: Swiss-Prot protein existence level 1. Extracellular Nef protein targets CD4(+) T-lymphocytes for apoptosis by interacting with CXCR4 surface receptors (PubMed:14990729). From Human immunodeficiency virus type 1 group M subtype B (isolate BRU/LAI) (HIV-1).
