[The description below was written by a language model from this plasmid's Addgene catalogue record and pLannotate feature annotations shown in this document.]
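Description:
pLVX-H3.3K27M-FLAG-BFP is an HIV-1-based lentiviral transfer plasmid of about 10 kb built on the pLVX backbone for expressing a FLAG-tagged human histone H3.3 carrying the K27M substitution in mammalian cells. It is maintained in E. coli through a high-copy ColE1/pUC-type origin and an ampicillin resistance gene. The recorded use of a recombination-deficient "stable" strain fits the repeated LTR sequences. The viral portion contains LTR sequences at both ends (both annotated as truncated 5' LTRs, with adjoining nef-derived fragments), the Ψ packaging signal with a gag fragment, the Rev response element for Rev-dependent export of the genomic RNA, and the cPPT/CTS element that aids nuclear import of the reverse-transcribed genome. Gag, pol, rev and envelope functions are not encoded and must be supplied in trans for packaging.

Between the LTRs, the CMV enhancer/promoter drives a bicistronic transcript. This begins with a FLAG epitope placed upstream of the H3.3 coding sequence. The annotation tool matched that sequence to the Drosophila His3.3A entry because the protein is highly conserved, but the catalogue lists it as human. An EMCV IRES and EBFP2 follow, so blue fluorescence marks cells expressing the mutant histone. An SV40 polyadenylation signal is annotated after EBFP2, an unusual position inside a lentiviral genome. A separate mouse PGK promoter drives puromycin N-acetyltransferase for drug selection of transduced cells, and a WPRE follows it to enhance transcript expression. The record states the purpose only as lentiviral expression of tagged H3.3-K27M with BFP. The cloning sites used are not recorded.
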