Addgene plasmid #209434: pLVX-H3.3K27M-FLAG-BFP
Purpose: Lentiviral packagable plasmid expressing FLAGGED human histone mutant H3.3-K27M with BFP
Depositing lab: Maria Castro. Depositing organization: University of Michigan.
Backbone
  Vector backbone: pLVX
  Vector type: Mammalian Expression
Growth in bacteria
  Bacterial resistance: Ampicillin, 100 μg/mL
  Growth temperature: 37°C
  Growth strain: NEB Stable
  Copy number: High Copy
Gene/Insert
  Gene/Insert name: H3.3-K27M
  gRNA/shRNA sequence: Unspecified
  Species: H. sapiens (human)
  Mutation: K27M
  Cloning method: Restriction Enzyme; 5′ cloning site Unknown (unknown if destroyed)
Resource information
  A portion of this plasmid was derived from a plasmid made by: cDNA vector
Terms and licenses: Academic/Nonprofit Terms; Industry Terms: Not Available to Industry
How to cite: pLVX-H3.3K27M-FLAG-BFP was a gift from Maria Castro (Addgene plasmid # 209434 ; http://n2t.net/addgene:209434 ; RRID:Addgene_209434)
